Addgene plasmid #173359: RVD-GG4
Purpose: One-step assembly of custom RVD arrays to construct DdCBE, TALE, etc.
Depositing lab: Bin Shen. Depositing organization: Nanjing Medical University. Publication: Precision modeling of mitochondrial diseases in zebrafish via DdCBE-mediated mtDNA base editing. Guo J, Zhang X, Chen X, Sun H, Dai Y, Wang J, Qian X, Tan L, Lou X, Shen B. Cell Discov. 2021 Sep 3;7(1):78. doi: 10.1038/s41421-021-00307-9. PubMed 34480028.
Backbone
  Vector backbone: TetR T vector
  Vector type: Unspecified
Growth in bacteria
  Bacterial resistance: Tetracycline, 10 μg/mL
  Growth temperature: 37°C
  Growth strain: DH5alpha
  Copy number: High Copy
Gene/Insert
  Gene/Insert name: NN-NN dimer RVD at Position4
  Species: Synthetic
  Mutation: no
  Cloning method: Restriction Enzyme; 5′ cloning site Unknown (unknown if destroyed)
Terms and licenses: Academic/Nonprofit Terms; Industry Terms: Not Available to Industry
Depositor comments: RVD is inserted into TA site of TetR T vector
How to cite: RVD-GG4 was a gift from Bin Shen (Addgene plasmid # 173359 ; http://n2t.net/addgene:173359 ; RRID:Addgene_173359)
