[The description below was written by a language model from this plasmid's Addgene catalogue record and pLannotate feature annotations shown in this document.]
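Description:
RVD-GG4 is a small (about 2.6 kb) bacterial module plasmid from a library designed for one-step assembly of custom TALE repeat arrays, such as those used to build DdCBE mitochondrial base editors or other TALE-based proteins. It is built on a tetracycline-resistant T vector ("TetR T vector"), and the depositor notes that the repeat module was inserted at the vector's TA cloning site. The vector type is otherwise unspecified. It serves as a cloning intermediate in E. coli rather than as an expression construct.

The insert is a synthetic dimer of two TALE repeats, both carrying the NN repeat-variable diresidue (RVD), designated for position 4 of the array. NN repeats are generally used to recognise guanine, which fits the "GG" in the name. In such systems, each position-specific dimer is combined in order with modules for the other positions to produce a DNA-binding domain for a chosen target sequence. The record does not state which enzymes or overhangs drive the assembly, and the cloning sites are listed as unknown.

The annotated features cover only the backbone. They include a tetracycline efflux gene (TcR) driven by its native tet promoter for selection, and a high-copy ColE1/pUC-type origin for propagation. A T7 promoter is also annotated, along with short remnants of a kanamycin resistance gene and an RSF origin. These last two are fragments and presumably non-functional leftovers of vector construction. The RVD dimer itself was not annotated by the automated tool and presumably lies in the unannotated part of the sequence.
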