Features (pLannotate 1.2.2; 6 found; start..end, strand, type, name):
    340..358     +  promoter       T7 promoter: promoter for bacteriophage T7 RNA polymerase
    361..435     -  CDS            KanR (fragment): aminoglycoside phosphotransferase; aphA-3; confers resistance to kanamycin
    533..1723    -  CDS            TcR: tetracycline efflux protein; tet; confers resistance to tetracycline
   1771..1799    -  promoter       tet promoter: E. coli promoter for tetracycline efflux protein gene
   1815..1854    +  rep_origin     RSF ori (fragment): Plasmids containing the RSF 1030 origin of replication can be propagated in E. coli cells that contain additional plasmids with compatible origins.
   1926..2514    -  rep_origin     ori: high-copy-number ColE1/pMB1/pBR322/pUC origin of replication
>Addgene plasmid #173359 | RVD-GG4 | addgene full sequence | sequence record 361366 | Addgene NGS Result
CCAGATATGGTCTCGGTAGCGATTGCTAGTAACAATGGTGGCAAACAGGCTCTTGAAACCGTACAGCGCC
TACTGCCAGTTCTCTGTCAAGCCCACGGTCTGACTCCGGAGCAAGTTGTAGCGATTGCTAGTAACAATGG
TGGCAAACAGGCTCTTGAAACCGTACAGCGCCTACTGCCAGTTCTCTGTCAAGCCCACGGTCTGACTCCG
GAGCAAGTTGTAGCAATGAGACCAGCTTTGGTCTAGAGGAGGCATGATGATATATTTTTATCTTGTGCAA
TGTAACATCAGAGATTTTGAGACACGGGCCAGAGCTGCCAGGAAACAGCTATGACCATGTAATACGACTC
ACTATAGGGGATATTTTATTTTCTCCCAATCAGGCTTGATCCCCAGTAAGTCAAAAAATAGCTCGACATA
CTGTTCTTCCCCGATCAAGGGTTGGTTTGCGCATTCACAGTTCTCCGCAAGAATTGATTGGCTCCAATTC
TTGGAGTGGTGAATCCGTTAGCGAGGTGCCGCCGGCTTCCATTCAGGTCGAGGTGGCCCGGCTCCATGCA
CCGCGACGCAACGCGGGGAGGCAGACAAGGTATAGGGCGGCGCCTACAATCCATGCCAACCCGTTCCATG
TGCTCGCCGAGGCGGCATAAATCGCCGTGACGATCAGCGGTCCAATGATCGAAGTTAGGCTGGTAAGAGC
CGCGAGCGATCCTTGAAGCTGTCCCTGATGGTCGTCATCTACCTGCCTGGACAGCATGGCCTGCAACGCG
GGCATCCCGATGCCGCCGGAAGCGAGAAGAATCATAATGGGGAAGGCCATCCAGCCTCGCGTCGCGAACG
CCAGCAAGACGTAGCCCAGCGCGTCGGCCGCCATGCCGGCGATAATGGCCTGCTTCTCGCCGAAACGTTT
GGTGGCGGGACCAGTGACGAAGGCTTGAGCGAGGGCGTGCAAGATTCCGAATACCGCAAGCGACAGGCCG
ATCATCGTCGCGCTCCAGCGAAAGCGGTCCTCGCCGAAAATGACCCAGAGCGCTGCCGGCACCTGTCCTA
CGAGTTGCATGATAAAGAAGACAGTCATAAGTGCGGCGACGATAGTCATGCCCCGCGCCCACCGGAAGGA
GCTGACTGGGTTGAAGGCTCTCAAGGGCATGGGTCGGCGCTCTCCCTTATGCGACTCCTGCATTAGGAAG
CAGCCCAGTAGTAGGTTGAGGCCGTTGAGCACCGCCGCCGCAAGGAATGGTGCATGTAAGGAGATGGCGC
CCAACAGTCCCCCGGCCACGGGGCCTGCCACCATACCCACGCCGAAACAAGCGCTCATGAGCCCGAAGTG
GCGAGCCCGATCTTCCCCATCGGTGATGTCGGCGATATAGGCGCCAGCAACCGCACCTGTGGCGCCGGTG
ATGCCGGCCACGATGCGTCCGGCGTAGAGAATCCACAGGACGGGTGTGGTCGCCATGATCGCGTAGTCGA
TAGTGGCTCCAAGTAGCGAAGCGAGCAGGACTGGGCGGCGGCCAAAGCGGTCGGACAGTGCTCCGAGAAC
GGGTGCGCATAGAAATTGCATCAACGCATATAGCGCTAGCAGCACGCCATAGTGACTGGCGATGCTGTCG
GAATGGACGATATCCCGCAAGAGGCCCGGCAGTACCGGCATAACCAAGCCTATGCCTACAGCATCCAGGG
TGACGGTGCCGAGGATGACGATGAGCGCATTGTTAGATTTCATACACGGTGCCTGACTGCGTTAGCAATT
TAACTGTGATAAACTACCGCATTAAAGCTAATCGATGATAAGCTGTCAAACATGAGAATTAATTCATGTT
CTTTCCTGCGTTATCCCCTGATTCTGTGGATAACGCAGGAAAGAACATGTGAGCAAAAGGCCAGCAAAAG
GCCAGGAACCGTAAAAAGGCCGCGTTGCTGGCGTTTTTCCATAGGCTCCGCCCCCCTGACGAGCATCACA
AAAATCGACGCTCAAGTCAGAGGTGGCGAAACCCGACAGGACTATAAAGATACCAGGCGTTTCCCCCTGG
AAGCTCCCTCGTGCGCTCTCCTGTTCCGACCCTGCCGCTTACCGGATACCTGTCCGCCTTTCTCCCTTCG
GGAAGCGTGGCGCTTTCTCATAGCTCACGCTGTAGGTATCTCAGTTCGGTGTAGGTCGTTCGCTCCAAGC
TGGGCTGTGTGCACGAACCCCCCGTTCAGCCCGACCGCTGCGCCTTATCCGGTAACTATCGTCTTGAGTC
CAACCCGGTAAGACACGACTTATCGCCACTGGCAGCAGCCACTGGTAACAGGATTAGCAGAGCGAGGTAT
GTAGGCGGTGCTACAGAGTTCTTGAAGTGGTGGCCTAACTACGGCTACACTAGAAGAACAGTATTTGGTA
TCTGCGCTCTGCTGAAGCCAGTTACCTTCGGAAAAAGAGTTGGTAGCTCTTGATCCGGCAAACAAACCAC
CGCTGGTAGCGGTGGTTTTTTTGTTTGCAAGCAGCAGATTACGCGCAGAAAAAAAGGATCTCAAGAAGAT
CCTTTGATCTTTTCTACGGGGTCTGACGCTCAGTGGAACGACGCGTAACTCACGTTAAGGGATTTTGGTC
ATGGGTGGCTCGA
