>Addgene plasmid #173359 | RVD-GG4 | depositor partial sequence | sequence record 336314 | RVD flanked by two Bsa I sites
GGTCTCGGTAGCGATTGCTAGTAACAATGGTGGCAAACAGGCTCTTGAAACCGTACAGCGCCTACTGCCA
GTTCTCTGTCAAGCCCACGGTCTGACTCCGGAGCAAGTTGTAGCGATTGCTAGTAACAATGGTGGCAAAC
AGGCTCTTGAAACCGTACAGCGCCTACTGCCAGTTCTCTGTCAAGCCCACGGTCTGACTCCGGAGCAAGT
TGTAGCAATGAGACC
